Addgene plasmid #62145: pMuLE ENTR SV40 eGFP L3-L2
Purpose: MuLE (Multiple Lentiviral Expression) Entry vector containing a SV40 promoter and EGFP module. Compatible with MultiSite Gateway cloning
Depositing lab: Ian Frew. Depositing organization: University of Zurich. Publication: A versatile modular vector system for rapid combinatorial mammalian genetics. Albers J, Danzer C, Rechsteiner M, Lehmann H, Brandt LP, Hejhal T, Catalano A, Busenhart P, Goncalves AF, Brandt S, Bode PK, Bode-Lesniewska B, Wild PJ, Frew IJ. J Clin Invest. 2015 Mar 9. pii: 79743. doi: 10.1172/JCI79743. PubMed 25751063.
Backbone
  Vector backbone: N/A
  Vector type: Mammalian Expression ; MuLE Gateway Entry Vector
Growth in bacteria
  Bacterial resistance: Kanamycin, 50 μg/mL
  Growth temperature: 37°C
  Growth strain: DH5alpha
  Copy number: High Copy
Gene/Insert
  Gene/Insert name: eGFP
  Species: Synthetic
  Promoter: SV40
  Cloning method: Gateway Cloning
  Sequencing primers: 5′ M13-fwd; 3′ M13-rev
Terms and licenses: Academic/Nonprofit Terms; Industry Terms: Not Available to Industry
How to cite: pMuLE ENTR SV40 eGFP L3-L2 was a gift from Ian Frew (Addgene plasmid # 62145 ; http://n2t.net/addgene:62145 ; RRID:Addgene_62145)
