[The description below was written by a language model from this plasmid's Addgene catalogue record and pLannotate feature annotations shown in this document.]
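Description:
pMuLE ENTR SV40 eGFP L3-L2 is a 3,685-nt Gateway entry plasmid from the MuLE (Multiple Lentiviral Expression) modular cloning system. It is not itself a lentiviral vector: the feature table shows no LTRs, packaging signal or other viral elements. The record gives no named backbone, but the annotated layout is typical of a pDONR/pENTR-type entry clone. It has a high-copy ColE1/pUC-type origin and a kanamycin resistance gene (aph(3')-Ia) for selection in E. coli. rrnB T1 and T2 terminators sit upstream of the cassette and insulate it from read-through transcription. Short lacI and lacZα fragments and a T7 promoter are also present, most likely as backbone remnants.

The payload lies between an attL3 site and an attL2 site. It consists of the SV40 enhancer/early promoter followed directly by the mammalian codon-optimised EGFP coding sequence, forming a constitutive fluorescent reporter module. No polyadenylation signal is annotated within the cassette, so transcript 3' end processing would presumably be supplied by the destination vector, although the record does not say so.

The L3-L2 flanks fix the position and orientation of this module in a MultiSite Gateway LR reaction. It recombines as the last element in a series, joined through the attL3 end to the preceding entry module and through attL2 to the destination vector. In this way the SV40-EGFP unit can be combined with other MuLE entry modules in a single lentiviral destination vector. EGFP then serves as a marker for tracking or sorting transduced mammalian cells in combinatorial genetic experiments.
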