Features (pLannotate 1.2.2; 11 found; start..end, strand, type, name):
     19..118     -  protein_bind   attL2: mutant version of attL; recombination site for the Gateway® LR reaction LR Clonase™
    149..167     -  promoter       T7 promoter: promoter for bacteriophage T7 RNA polymerase
    301..1110    +  CDS            KanR: aminoglycoside phosphotransferase; aph(3')-Ia; confers resistance to kanamycin in bacteria or G418 (Geneticin®) in eukaryotes
   1257..1845    +  rep_origin     ori: high-copy-number ColE1/pMB1/pBR322/pUC origin of replication
   2028..2120    +  CDS            lacI (fragment): lac repressor; lacI; The lac repressor binds to the lac operator to inhibit transcription in E. coli. This inhibition can be relieved by adding lactose or isopropyl-β-D-thiogalactopyranoside (IPTG).
   2175..2202    -  terminator     rrnB T2 terminator: transcription terminator T2 from the E. coli rrnB gene
   2334..2377    +  terminator     rrnB T1 terminator: Escherichia coli rrnB; transcription terminator T1 from the E. coli rrnB gene
   2424..2460    -  CDS            lacZα (fragment): LacZα fragment of β-galactosidase; lacZ fragment
   2477..2572    +  protein_bind   attL3: mutant version of attL; recombination site for the Gateway® LR reaction LR Clonase™
   2582..2911    +  promoter       SV40 promoter: SV40 enhancer and early promoter
   2946..3665    +  CDS            EGFP: the original enhanced GFP (Yang et al., 1996) mammalian codon-optimized
>Addgene plasmid #62145 | pMuLE ENTR SV40 eGFP L3-L2 | depositor full sequence | sequence record 101429 | Full Sequence
TCGAGCATGCATCTAGATACCCAGCTTTCTTGTACAAAGTTGGCATTATAAGAAAGCATTGCTTATCAAT
TTGTTGCAACGAACAGGTCACTATCAGTCAAAATAAAATCATTATTTGCCATCCAGCTGCAGGGCGGCCG
CGATATCCCCTATAGTGAGTCGTATTACATGGTCATAGCTGTTTCCTGGCAGCTCTGGCCCGTGTCTCAA
AATCTCTGATGTTACATTGCACAAGATAAAAATATATCATCATGAACAATAAAACTGTCTGCTTACATAA
ACAGTAATACAAGGGGTGTTATGAGCCATATTCAACGGGAAACGTCGAGGCCGCGATTAAATTCCAACAT
GGATGCTGATTTATATGGGTATAAATGGGCTCGCGATAATGTCGGGCAATCAGGTGCGACAATCTATCGC
TTGTATGGGAAGCCCGATGCGCCAGAGTTGTTTCTGAAACATGGCAAAGGTAGCGTTGCCAATGATGTTA
CAGATGAGATGGTCAGACTAAACTGGCTGACGGAATTTATGCCTCTTCCGACCATCAAGCATTTTATCCG
TACTCCTGATGATGCATGGTTACTCACCACTGCGATCCCCGGAAAAACAGCATTCCAGGTATTAGAAGAA
TATCCTGATTCAGGTGAAAATATTGTTGATGCGCTGGCAGTGTTCCTGCGCCGGTTGCATTCGATTCCTG
TTTGTAATTGTCCTTTTAACAGCGATCGCGTATTTCGTCTCGCTCAGGCGCAATCACGAATGAATAACGG
TTTGGTTGATGCGAGTGATTTTGATGACGAGCGTAATGGCTGGCCTGTTGAACAAGTCTGGAAAGAAATG
CATAAACTTTTGCCATTCTCACCGGATTCAGTCGTCACTCATGGTGATTTCTCACTTGATAACCTTATTT
TTGACGAGGGGAAATTAATAGGTTGTATTGATGTTGGACGAGTCGGAATCGCAGACCGATACCAGGATCT
TGCCATCCTATGGAACTGCCTCGGTGAGTTTTCTCCTTCATTACAGAAACGGCTTTTTCAAAAATATGGT
ATTGATAATCCTGATATGAATAAATTGCAGTTTCATTTGATGCTCGATGAGTTTTTCTAATCAGAATTGG
TTAATTGGTTGTAACACTGGCAGAGCATTACGCTGACTTGACGGGACGGCGCAAGCTCATGACCAAAATC
CCTTAACGTGAGTTACGCGTCGTTCCACTGAGCGTCAGACCCCGTAGAAAAGATCAAAGGATCTTCTTGA
GATCCTTTTTTTCTGCGCGTAATCTGCTGCTTGCAAACAAAAAAACCACCGCTACCAGCGGTGGTTTGTT
TGCCGGATCAAGAGCTACCAACTCTTTTTCCGAAGGTAACTGGCTTCAGCAGAGCGCAGATACCAAATAC
TGTTCTTCTAGTGTAGCCGTAGTTAGGCCACCACTTCAAGAACTCTGTAGCACCGCCTACATACCTCGCT
CTGCTAATCCTGTTACCAGTGGCTGCTGCCAGTGGCGATAAGTCGTGTCTTACCGGGTTGGACTCAAGAC
GATAGTTACCGGATAAGGCGCAGCGGTCGGGCTGAACGGGGGGTTCGTGCACACAGCCCAGCTTGGAGCG
AACGACCTACACCGAACTGAGATACCTACAGCGTGAGCTATGAGAAAGCGCCACGCTTCCCGAAGGGAGA
AAGGCGGACAGGTATCCGGTAAGCGGCAGGGTCGGAACAGGAGAGCGCACGAGGGAGCTTCCAGGGGGAA
ACGCCTGGTATCTTTATAGTCCTGTCGGGTTTCGCCACCTCTGACTTGAGCGTCGATTTTTGTGATGCTC
GTCAGGGGGGCGGAGCCTATGGAAAAACGCCAGCAACGCGGCCTTTTTACGGTTCCTGGCCTTTTGCTGG
CCTTTTGCTCACATGTTCTTTCCTGCGTTATCCCCTGATTCTGTGGATAACCGTATTACCGCCTTTGAGT
GAGCTGATACCGCTCGCCGCAGCCGAACGACCGAGCGCAGCGAGTCAGTGAGCGAGGAAGCGGAAGAGCG
CCCAATACGCAAACCGCCTCTCCCCGCGCGTTGGCCGATTCATTAATGCAGCTGGCACGACAGGTTTCCC
GACTGGAAAGCGGGCAGTGAGCGCAACGCAATTAATACGCGTACCGCTAGCCAGGAAGAGTTTGTAGAAA
CGCAAAAAGGCCATCCGTCAGGATGGCCTTCTGCTTAGTTTGATGCCTGGCAGTTTATGGCGGGCGTCCT
GCCCGCCACCCTCCGGGCCGTTGCTTCACAACGTTCAAATCCGCTCCCGGCGGATTTGTCCTACTCAGGA
GAGCGTTCACCGACAAACAACAGATAAAACGAAAGGCCCAGTCTTCCGACTGAGCCTTTCGTTTTATTTG
ATGCCTGGCAGTTCCCTACTCTCGCGTTAACGCTAGCATGGATGTTTTCCCAGTCACGACGTTGTAAAAC
GACGGCCAGTCTTAAGCTCGGGCCCCAAATAATGATTTTATTTTGACTGATAGTGACCTGTTCGTTGCAA
CAAATTGATGAGCAATGCTTTTTTATAATGCCAACTTTGTATAATAAAGTTGCTGTGGAATGTGTGTCAG
TTAGGGTGTGGAAAGTCCCCAGGCTCCCCAGCAGGCAGAAGTATGCAAAGCATGCATCTCAATTAGTCAG
CAACCAGGTGTGGAAAGTCCCCAGGCTCCCCAGCAGGCAGAAGTATGCAAAGCATGCATCTCAATTAGTC
AGCAACCATAGTCCCGCCCCTAACTCCGCCCATCCCGCCCCTAACTCCGCCCAGTTCCGCCCATTCTCCG
CCCCATGGCTGACTAATTTTTTTTATTTATGCAGAGGCCGAGGCCGCCTCGGCCTCTGAGCTATTCCAGA
AGTAGTGAGGAGGCTTTTTTGGAGGCCTAGGCTTTTGCAAAAAGCTTGGTACCGAGCTCGGATCCTAAAG
CCACCATGGTGAGCAAGGGCGAGGAGCTGTTCACCGGGGTGGTGCCCATCCTGGTCGAGCTGGACGGCGA
CGTAAACGGCCACAAGTTCAGCGTGTCCGGCGAGGGCGAGGGCGATGCCACCTACGGCAAGCTGACCCTG
AAGTTCATCTGCACCACCGGCAAGCTGCCCGTGCCCTGGCCCACCCTCGTGACCACCCTGACCTACGGCG
TGCAGTGCTTCAGCCGCTACCCCGACCACATGAAGCAGCACGACTTCTTCAAGTCCGCCATGCCCGAAGG
CTACGTCCAGGAGCGCACCATCTTCTTCAAGGACGACGGCAACTACAAGACCCGCGCCGAGGTGAAGTTC
GAGGGCGACACCCTGGTGAACCGCATCGAGCTGAAGGGCATCGACTTCAAGGAGGACGGCAACATCCTGG
GGCACAAGCTGGAGTACAACTACAACAGCCACAACGTCTATATCATGGCCGACAAGCAGAAGAACGGCAT
CAAGGTGAACTTCAAGATCCGCCACAACATCGAGGACGGCAGCGTGCAGCTCGCCGACCACTACCAGCAG
AACACCCCCATCGGCGACGGCCCCGTGCTGCTGCCCGACAACCACTACCTGAGCACCCAGTCCGCCCTGA
GCAAAGACCCCAACGAGAAGCGCGATCACATGGTCCTGCTGGAGTTCGTGACCGCCGCCGGGATCACTCT
CGGCATGGACGAGCTGTACAAGTAAAGCGGCCGCGACTCTAGAGC
