>Addgene plasmid #62145 | pMuLE ENTR SV40 eGFP L3-L2 | addgene partial sequence | sequence record 103744 | M13-F20 5'-TGTAAAACGACGGCCAGT-3'
GACTGATAGTGACCTGTTCGTTGCAACAAATTGATGAGCAATGCTTTTTTATAATGCCAACTTTGTATAA
TAAAGTTGCTGTGGAATGTGTGTCAGTTAGGGTGTGGAAAGTCCCCAGGCTCCCCAGCAGGCAGAAGTAT
GCAAAGCATGCATCTCAATTAGTCAGCAACCAGGTGTGGAAAGTCCCCAGGCTCCCCAGCAGGCAGAAGT
ATGCAAAGCATGCATCTCAATTAGTCAGCAACCATAGTCCCGCCCCTAACTCCGCCCATCCCGCCCCTAA
CTCCGCCCAGTTCCGCCCATTCTCCGCCCCATGGCTGACTAATTTTTTTTATTTATGCAGAGGCCGAGGC
CGCCTCGGCCTCTGAGCTATTCCAGAAGTAGTGAGGAGGCTTTTTTGGAGGCCTAGGCTTTTGCAAAAAG
CTTGGTACCGAGCTCGGATCCTAAAGCCACCATGGTGAGCAAGGGCGAGGAGCTGTTCACCGGGGTGGTG
CCCATCCTGGTCGAGCTGGACGGCGACGTAAACGGCCACAAGTTCAGCGTGTCCGGCGAGGGCGAGGGCG
ATGCCACCTACGGCAAGCTGACCCTGAAGTTCATCTGCACCACCGGCAAGCTGCCCGTGCCCTGGCCCAC
CCTCGTGACCACCCTGACCTACGGCGTGCAGTGCTTCAGCCGCTACCCCGACCACATGAAGCAGCACGAC
TTCTTCAAGTCCGCCATGCCCG
