>Addgene plasmid #62145 | pMuLE ENTR SV40 eGFP L3-L2 | addgene partial sequence | sequence record 103745 | M13-Rev 5'-CAGGAAACAGCTATGACC-3'
TAATGATTTTATTTTGACTGATAGTGACCTGTTCGTTGCAACAAATTGATAAGCAATGCTTTCTTATAAT
GCCAACTTTGTACAAGAAAGCTGGGTATCTAGATGCATGCTCGAGCTCTAGAGTCGCGGCCGCTTTACTT
GTACAGCTCGTCCATGCCGAGAGTGATCCCGGCGGCGGTCACGAACTCCAGCAGGACCATGTGATCGCGC
TTCTCGTTGGGGTCTTTGCTCAGGGCGGACTGGGTGCTCAGGTAGTGGTTGTCGGGCAGCAGCACGGGGC
CGTCGCCGATGGGGGTGTTCTGCTGGTAGTGGTCGGCGAGCTGCACGCTGCCGTCCTCGATGTTGTGGCG
GATCTTGAAGTTCACCTTGATGCCGTTCTTCTGCTTGTCGGCCATGATATAGACGTTGTGGCTGTTGTAG
TTGTACTCCAGCTTGTGCCCCAGGATGTTGCCGTCCTCCTTGAAGTCGATGCCCTTCAGCTCGATGCGGT
TCACCAGGGTGTCGCCCTCGAACTTCACCTCGGCGCGGGTCTTGTAGTTGCCGTCGTCCTTGAAGAAGAT
GGTGCGCTCCTGGACGTAGCCTTCGGGCATGGCGGACTTGAAGAAGTCGTGCTGCTTCATGTGGTCGGGG
TAGCGGCTGAAGCACTGCACGCCGTAGGTCA
